>Addgene plasmid #201905 | acvr1l-VAAA-HA | addgene full sequence | sequence record 395195 | Addgene NGS Result
CGCCATTCTGCCTGGGGACGTCGGAGCAAGCTTGATTTAGGTGACACTATAGAATACAAGCTACTTGTTC
TTTTTGCAGGATCCGGCAGCGCTGAGAGTCACTTGAGGAGTTGTACAATGCATTGAACCAAATGGGGCAT
TGCAGCACCCAAATCATCATCCTGTTCCTGCTTCAGTTCTTACAGACATCAGCTAAAGATGTCTCCATTG
ACTGCATGTGTGTCGGCAGTGACTGTAATGAGCAGCAGTGTACTGGTGACCAGTGTTACACCTCCGTTAT
CATTAGCAATGATGTGACGACGTTCAAGCGGGGCTGCTTGATCGGGCCGGCGAGCAAGCGCATGACCTGC
TCCGCAACAGCTTCTGCTAGTCATGTGGTAGAATGCTGTTCTCAACACATGTGCAACGCCAACGTCTCCA
AAGAGACCCTACTTCGACTGCTGCTCACAAGTCCAGAAGAAAAGAAGACTGTTCATTACCGCGTGGAAAT
GTTGGTTCTGTTTGTGTTGGGGCCGTTTGTGGTTCTGGGTCTGCTGTCTTTTCTGGCTTTGCTGGTGTGC
CGTCGACTCCATCATGGGCGTCTGGAGAGACTGCACGAGTTTGACACTGAACAGGGGGCCATCGATGGGC
TTATCGCGTCTAATGTCGGAGACAGCACACTTGCGGATCTGATGGATCACTCCTGCGTTGCAGGCGCTGG
TGCAGGACTGCCCTTCCTGGTTCAGAGAACGGTTGCGCGGCAGATCAGCCTGGTGGAGTGTGTTGGTAAA
GGACGGTACGGTGAAGTGTGGAGAGGTCAATGGCAAGGAGAAAATGTAGCCGTGAAGATCTTTTCCTCTA
GAGATGAGAAGTCATGGTTTCGAGAAACAGAAATTTACAACACTGTTCTGCTACGACATGAAAATATATT
AGGCTTCATGGCTTCTGACATGACCTCCCGAAACTCTAGCACTCAGCTGTGGCTGATCACACACTATCAC
GAGAATGGCTCTCTGTATGACTACCTGCAGCGTGTGGCTGTGGAGATGGCAGATGGACTGCACATGGCGG
CTTCGATTGCCAGCGGGCTGGTGCACCTGCACACGGAGATCTTTGGCACGGAGGGCAAACCGGCCATCGC
TCACAGAGACCTGAAGAGCAAGAACATCCTTGTGAAGAAAGATTTGCAGTGCTGCATCGCTGACCTGGGT
CTGGCAGTAACACACACGCAGTCTGATAATCAGCTTGATGTGGGAAATAATCCTAAAGTGGGAACCAAAC
GCTACATGGCACCGGAGGTTCTAGATGAGACCATTCAGACGGACTGTTTTGACGCCTATAAGAGGGTGGA
TATCTGGGCCTTTGGGTTGGTGCTGTGGGAGATCGCACGCAGAACCATCAGCAATGGAATTGTAGAGGAA
TACAAGCCGCCTTTCTATGACCTGGTTCCTAATGATCCCAGCTTTGACGACATGAGGAAAGTGGTTTGTG
TGGAGCAGCAAAGGCCATTCATTCCCAACCGCTGGTTTTCAGATCCTACCCTGTCTGCTCTGGTGAAGCT
GATGAAAGAGTGCTGGTACCAGAACCCCTCGGCTCGTCTCACTGCCCTGCGCATCAAAAAGACTCTGGAT
AAAATCCACAGTTCACTGGAGAAGGGCAAAACCGACTGCTACCCATACGATGTGCCAGATTACGCTTGAG
AATTCAAGGCCTCTCGAGCCTCTAGAACTATAGTGAGTCGTATTACGTAGATCCAGACATGATAAGATAC
ATTGATGAGTTTGGACAAACCACAACTAGAATGCAGTGAAAAAAATGCTTTATTTGTGAAATTTGTGATG
CTATTGCTTTATTTGTAACCATTATAAGCTGCAATAAACAAGTTAACAACAACAATTGCATTCATTTTAT
GTTTCAGGTTCAGGGGGAGGTGTGGGAGGTTTTTTAATTCGCGGCCGCGGCGCCAATGCATTGGGCCCGG
TACCCAGCTTTTGTTCCCTTTAGTGAGGGTTAATTGCGCGCTTGGCGTAATCATGGTCATAGCTGTTTCC
TGTGTGAAATTGTTATCCGCTCACAATTCCACACAACATACGAGCCGGGAGCATAAAGTGTAAAGCCTGG
GGTGCCTAATGAGTGAGCTAACTCACATTAATTGCGTTGCGCTCACTGCCCGCTTTCCAGTCGGGAAACC
TGTCGTGCCAGCTGCATTAATGAATCGGCCAACGCGCGGGGAGAGGCGGTTTGCGTATTGGGCGCTCTTC
CGCTTCCTCGCTCACTGACTCGCTGCGCTCGGTCGTTCGGCTGCGGCGAGCGGTATCAGCTCACTCAAAG
GCGGTAATACGGTTATCCACAGAATCAGGGGATAACGCAGGAAAGAACATGTGAGCAAAAGGCCAGCAAA
AGGCCAGGAACCGTAAAAAGGCCGCGTTGCTGGCGTTTTTCCATAGGCTCCGCCCCCCTGACGAGCATCA
CAAAAATCGACGCTCAAGTCAGAGGTGGCGAAACCCGACAGGACTATAAAGATACCAGGCGTTTCCCCCT
GGAAGCTCCCTCGTGCGCTCTCCTGTTCCGACCCTGCCGCTTACCGGATACCTGTCCGCCTTTCTCCCTT
CGGGAAGCGTGGCGCTTTCTCATAGCTCACGCTGTAGGTATCTCAGTTCGGTGTAGGTCGTTCGCTCCAA
GCTGGGCTGTGTGCACGAACCCCCCGTTCAGCCCGACCGCTGCGCCTTATCCGGTAACTATCGTCTTGAG
TCCAACCCGGTAAGACACGACTTATCGCCACTGGCAGCAGCCACTGGTAACAGGATTAGCAGAGCGAGGT
ATGTAGGCGGTGCTACAGAGTTCTTGAAGTGGTGGCCTAACTACGGCTACACTAGAAGAACAGTATTTGG
TATCTGCGCTCTGCTGAAGCCAGTTACCTTCGGAAAAAGAGTTGGTAGCTCTTGATCCGGCAAACAAACC
ACCGCTGGTAGCGGTGGTTTTTTTGTTTGCAAGCAGCAGATTACGCGCAGAAAAAAAGGATCTCAAGAAG
ATCCTTTGATCTTTTCTACGGGGTCTGACGCTCAGTGGAACGAAAACTCACGTTAAGGGATTTTGGTCAT
GAGATTATCAAAAAGGATCTTCACCTAGATCCTTTTAAATTAAAAATGAAGTTTTAAATCAATCTAAAGT
ATATATGAGTAAACTTGGTCTGACAGTTACCAATGCTTAATCAGTGAGGCACCTATCTCAGCGATCTGTC
TATTTCGTTCATCCATAGTTGCCTGACTCCCCGTCGTGTAGATAACTACGATACGGGAGGGCTTACCATC
TGGCCCCAGTGCTGCAATGATACCGCGAGACCCACGCTCACCGGCTCCAGATTTATCAGCAATAAACCAG
CCAGCCGGAAGGGCCGAGCGCAGAAGTGGTCCTGCAACTTTATCCGCCTCCATCCAGTCTATTAATTGTT
GCCGGGAAGCTAGAGTAAGTAGTTCGCCAGTTAATAGTTTGCGCAACGTTGTTGCCATTGCTACAGGCAT
CGTGGTGTCACGCTCGTCGTTTGGTATGGCTTCATTCAGCTCCGGTTCCCAACGATCAAGGCGAGTTACA
TGATCCCCCATGTTGTGCAAAAAAGCGGTTAGCTCCTTCGGTCCTCCGATCGTTGTCAGAAGTAAGTTGG
CCGCAGTGTTATCACTCATGGTTATGGCAGCACTGCATAATTCTCTTACTGTCATGCCATCCGTAAGATG
CTTTTCTGTGACTGGTGAGTACTCAACCAAGTCATTCTGAGAATAGTGTATGCGGCGACCGAGTTGCTCT
TGCCCGGCGTCAATACGGGATAATACCGCGCCACATAGCAGAACTTTAAAAGTGCTCATCATTGGAAAAC
GTTCTTCGGGGCGAAAACTCTCAAGGATCTTACCGCTGTTGAGATCCAGTTCGATGTAACCCACTCGTGC
ACCCAACTGATCTTCAGCATCTTTTACTTTCACCAGCGTTTCTGGGTGAGCAAAAACAGGAAGGCAAAAT
GCCGCAAAAAAGGGAATAAGGGCGACACGGAAATGTTGAATACTCATACTCTTCCTTTTTCAATATTATT
GAAGCATTTATCAGGGTTATTGTCTCATGAGCGGATACATATTTGAATGTATTTAGAAAAATAAACAAAT
AGGGGTTCCGCGCACATTTCCCCGAAAAGTGCCACCTAAATTGTAAGCGTTAATATTTTGTTAAAATTCG
CGTTAAATTTTTGTTAAATCAGCTCATTTTTTAACCAATAGGCCGAAATCGGCAAAATCCCTTATAAATC
AAAAGAATAGACCGAGATAGGGT
[37 nt withheld, positions 4294-4330]
AAAGAACGTGGACTCCAACGTCAAAGG
[49 nt withheld, positions 4358-4406]
T
[91 nt withheld, positions 4408-4498]
G
[124 nt withheld, positions 4500-4623]
CCCATTCGCCATTCAGGCTGCGCAACTGTTGGGAAGGGCGATCGGTGCGGGCCTCTTCGCTATTACGCCA
GTCGACCGCCAATTCAATATGGCGTATATGGACTCATGCCAATTCAATATGGTGGATCTGGACCTGTGCC
AATTCAATATGGCGTATATGGACTCGTGCCAATTCAATATGGTGGATCTGGACCCCAGCCAATTCAATAT
GGCGGACTTGGCACCATGCCAATTCAATATGGCGGACCTGGCACTGTGCCAACTGGGGAGGGGTCTACTT
GGCACGGTGCCAAGTTTGAGGAGGGGTCTTGGCCCTGTGCCAAGTCCGCCATATTGAATTGGCATGGTGC
CAATAATGGCGGCCATATTGGCTATATGCCAGGATCAATATATAGGCAATATCCAATATGGCCCTATGCC
AATATGGCTATTGGCCAGGTTCAATACTATGTATTGGCCCTATGCCATATAGTATTCCATATATGGGTTT
TCCTATTGACGTAGATAGCCCCTCCCAATGGGCGGTCCCATATACCATATATGGGGCTTCCTAATACCGC
CCATAGCCACTCCCCCATTGACGTCAATGGTCTCTATATATGGTCTTTCCTATTGACGTCATATGGGCGG
TCCTATTGACGTATATGGCGCCTCCCCCATTGACGTCAATTACGGTAAATGGCCCGCCTGGCTCAATGCC
CATTGACGTCAATAGGACCACCCACCATTGACGTCAATGGGATGGCTCATTGCCCATTCATATCCGTTCT
CACGCCCCCTATTGACGTCAATGACGGTAAATGGCCCACTTGGCAGTACATCAATATCTATTAATAGTAA
CTTGGCAAGTACATTACTATTGGAAGTACGCCAGGGTACATTGGCAGTACTCCCATTGACGTCAATGGCG
GTAAATGGCCCGCGATGGCTGCCAAGTACATCCCCATTGACGTCAATGGGGAGGGGCAATGACGCAAATG
GGCGTTCCATTGACGTAAATGGGCGGTAGGCGTGCCTAATGGGAGGTCTATATAAGCAATGCTCGTTTAG
GGAAC
Features (pLannotate 1.2.2; 16 found; start..end, strand, type, name):
     35..53      +  promoter       SP6 promoter: promoter for bacteriophage SP6 RNA polymerase
    213..1649    +  CDS            ACVR1 (fragment): ACVR1_HUMAN - Also known as ACVRLK2. Experimental evidence at protein level: Swiss-Prot protein existence level 1. Bone morphogenetic protein (BMP) type I receptor that is involved in a wide variety of biological processes, including bone, heart, cartilage, nervous, and reproductive system development and regulation (PubMed:20628059, PubMed:22977237). As a type I receptor, forms heterotetrameric receptor complexes with the type II receptors AMHR2, ACVR2A ors ACVR2B (PubMed:17911401). Upon binding of ligands such as BMP7 or GDF2/BMP9 to the heteromeric complexes, type II receptors transphosphor
   1650..1677    +  CDS            3xHA (fragment): three tandem HA epitope tags
   1708..1725    -  promoter       T7 promoter (fragment): promoter for bacteriophage T7 RNA polymerase
   1730..1864    -  polyA_signal   SV40 poly(A) signal: SV40 polyadenylation signal
   1977..1995    -  promoter       T3 promoter: promoter for bacteriophage T3 RNA polymerase
   2040..2056    -  protein_bind   lac operator: The lac repressor binds to the lac operator to inhibit transcription in E. coli. This inhibition can be relieved by adding lactose or isopropyl-β-D-thiogalactopyranoside (IPTG). lac repressor encoded by lacI
   2064..2094    -  promoter       lac promoter: promoter for the E. coli lac operon
   2109..2130    -  protein_bind   CAP binding site: CAP binding activates transcription in the presence of cAMP. E. coli catabolite activator protein
   2143..2235    -  CDS            lacI (fragment): lac repressor; lacI; The lac repressor binds to the lac operator to inhibit transcription in E. coli. This inhibition can be relieved by adding lactose or isopropyl-β-D-thiogalactopyranoside (IPTG).
   2418..3006    -  rep_origin     ori: high-copy-number ColE1/pMB1/pBR322/pUC origin of replication
   3177..4037    -  CDS            AmpR: β-lactamase; bla; confers resistance to ampicillin, carbenicillin, and related antibiotics
   4038..4142    -  promoter       AmpR promoter: bla
   4195..4623    -  rep_origin     f1 ori (sequence partly withheld): f1 bacteriophage origin of replication; arrow indicates direction of (+) strand synthesis
   4628..4694    -  CDS            lacZα (fragment): LacZα fragment of β-galactosidase; lacZ fragment
   4701..5678    +  promoter       CMV IE94 promoter: enhancer/promoter region of simian cytomegalovirus major immediate early transcription unit IE94
