[The description below was written by a language model from this plasmid's Addgene catalogue record and pLannotate feature annotations shown in this document.]
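Description:
acvr1l-VAAA-HA is a pCS2+-based expression plasmid of about 5.7 kb carrying a mutant form of the zebrafish (D. rerio) BMP type I receptor gene acvr1l, also known as alk2, alk8 or lost-a-fin. It is maintained in E. coli through a high-copy ColE1/pUC-type origin with ampicillin selection (AmpR, β-lactamase under its own promoter). The backbone also contains an f1 phage origin and remnants of lac regulatory and lacZα sequences.

The insert encodes Acvr1l with four substitutions, T186V, S187A, S189A and S191A, which give the "VAAA" name. It is followed in frame by a C-terminal HA epitope. The annotation software labels the receptor coding region by homology to human ACVR1 and the tag as a fragment of a 3xHA element, but the catalogue record identifies the gene as zebrafish. The record does not state what the substitutions are meant to do functionally. As is typical of pCS2+, the simian CMV IE94 enhancer/promoter sits upstream of an SP6 promoter, and an SV40 polyadenylation signal lies downstream of the coding sequence. The same cassette can therefore in principle be expressed in vertebrate cells or transcribed in vitro by SP6 RNA polymerase. A partial T7 promoter and a T3 promoter lie downstream in the reverse orientation.

The stated purpose is in vitro transcription of RNA encoding the HA-tagged mutant receptor from the SP6 promoter. The HA tag allows the protein to be detected. The construct comes from work on how BMP heterodimers signal through distinct classes of type I receptor.
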