Addgene plasmid #201905: acvr1l-VAAA-HA
Purpose: in vitro transcription of RNA encoding HA-tagged Acvr1l that contains 4 amino acid substitutions: T186V, S187A, S189A, S191A
Depositing lab: Mary Mullins. Depositing organization: University of Pennsylvania. Publication: BMP heterodimers signal via distinct type I receptor class functions. Tajer B, Dutko JA, Little SC, Mullins MC. Proc Natl Acad Sci U S A. 2021 Apr 13;118(15):e2017952118. doi: 10.1073/pnas.2017952118. PubMed 33827919.
Backbone
  Vector backbone: pCS2+
  Backbone size w/o insert (bp): 4163
  Total vector size (bp): 5681
Growth in bacteria
  Bacterial resistance: Ampicillin, 100 μg/mL
  Growth temperature: 37°C
  Growth strain: DH5alpha
  Copy number: Unknown
Gene/Insert
  Gene/Insert name: acvr1l (alt names: alk2; alk8)
  Species: D. rerio (zebrafish)
  Mutation: T186V, S187A, S189A, S191A
  Entrez Gene: acvr1l (a.k.a. acvr1, alk2, alk8, alk8sum, etID124543.2, fk50h05, laf, lost-a-fin, mfn, wu:fk50h05)
  Promoter: SP6
  Tag / fusion protein: HA (C terminal on backbone)
  Cloning method: Unknown
  Sequencing primers: 5′ CMV
Terms and licenses: Academic/Nonprofit Terms; Industry Terms: Not Available to Industry
How to cite: acvr1l-VAAA-HA was a gift from Mary Mullins (Addgene plasmid # 201905 ; http://n2t.net/addgene:201905 ; RRID:Addgene_201905)
